>Addgene plasmid #218133 | pSD113A | addgene full sequence | sequence record 431243 | Addgene NGS Result
TTATTTGCCGACTACCTTGGTGATCTCGCCTTTCACGTAGTGGACAAATTCTTCCAACTGATCTGCGCGC
GAGGCCAAGCGATCTTCTTCTTGTCCAAGATAAGCCTGTCTAGCTTCAAGTATGACGGGCTGATACTGGG
CCGGCAGGCGCTCCATTGCCCAGTCGGCAGCGACATCCTTCGGCGCGATTTTGCCGGTTACTGCGCTGTA
CCAAATGCGGGACAACGTAAGCACTACATTTCGCTCATCGCCAGCCCAGTCGGGCGGCGAGTTCCATAGC
GTTAAGGTTTCATTTAGCGCCTCAAATAGATCCTGTTCAGGAACCGGATCAAAGAGTTCCTCCGCCGCTG
GACCTACCAAGGCAACGCTATGTTCTCTTGCTTTTGTCAGCAAGATAGCCAGATCAATGTCGATCGTGGC
TGGCTCGAAGATACCTGCAAGAATGTCATTGCGCTGCCATTCTCCAAATTGCAGTTCGCGCTTAGCTGGA
TAACGCCACGGAATGATGTCGTCGTGCACAACAATGGTGACTTCTACAGCGCGGAGAATCTCGCTCTCTC
CAGGGGAAGCCGAAGTTTCCAAAAGGTCGTTGATCAAAGCTCGCCGCGTTGTTTCATCAAGCCTTACGGT
CACCGTAACCAGCAAATCAATATCACTGTGTGGCTTCAGGCCGCCATCCACTGCGGAGCCGTACAAATGT
ACGGCCAGCAACGTCGGTTCGAGATGGCGCTCGATGACGCCAACTACCTCTGATAGTTGAGTCGATACTT
CGGCGATCACCGCTTCCCTCATACTCTTCCTTTTTCAATATTATTGAAGCATTTATCAGGGTTATTGTCT
CATGAGCGGATACATATTTGAATGTATTTAGAAAAATAGGCCAAATAGGCCGTTGAGATCCTTTTTTTCT
GCGCGTAATCTGCTGCTTGCAAACAAAAAAACCACCGCTACCAGCGGTGGTTTGTTTGCCGGATCAAGAG
CTACCACCTCTTTTTCCGAAGGTAACTGGCTTCAGCAGAGCGCAGATACCAAATACTGTCCTTCTAGTGT
AGCCGTAGTTAGGCCACCACTTCAAGAACTCTGTAGCACCGCCTACATACCTCGCTCTGCTAATCCTGTT
ACCAGTGGCTGCTGCCAGTGGCGATAAGTCGTGTCTTACCGGGTTGGACTCAAGACGATAGTTACCGGAT
AAGGCGCAGCGGTCGGGCTGAACGGGGGGTTCGTGCACACAGCCCAGCTTGGAGCGAACGACCTACACCG
AACTGAGATACCTACAGCGTGAGCTATGAGAAAGCGCCACGCTTCCCGAAGGGAGAAAGGCGGACAGGTA
TCCGGTAAGCGGCAGGGTCGGAACAGGAGAGCGCACGAGGGAGCTTCCAGGGGGAAACGCCTGGTATCTT
TATAGTCCTGTCGGGTTTCGCCACCTCTGACTTGAGCGTCGATTTTTGTGATGCTCGTCAGGGGGGCGGA
GCCTATGGAAAAACGCCAGCAACGCGGCCTTTTTACGGTTCCTGGCCTTTTGCTGGCCTTTTGCTCACAT
GTTCTTTCCTGCGTTATCCCCTGATTCTGTGGATAACCGTATTACCGCCTTTGAGTGAGCTGATACCGCT
CGCCGCAGCCGAACGACCGAGCGCAGCGAGTCAGTGAGCGAGGAAGCGGAAGAGCGCCTGATGCGGTATT
TTCTCCTTACGCATCTGTGCGGTATTTCACACCGCATATGGTGCACTCTCAGTACAATCTGCTCTGATGC
CGCATAGTTAAGCCAGTATACACTCCGCTATCGCTACGTGACTGGGTCATGGCTGCGCCCCGACACCCGC
CAACACCCGCTGACGCGCCCTGACGGGCTTGTCTGCTCCCGGCATCCGCTTACAGACAAGCTGTGACCGT
CTCCGGGAGCTGCATGTGTCAGAGGTTTTCACCGTCATCACCGAAACGCGCGAGGCAGCTGCGGTAAAGC
TCATCAGCGTGGTCGTGAAGCGATTCACAGATGTCTGCCTGTTCATCCGCGTCCAGCTCGTTGAGTTTCT
CCAGAAGCGTTAATGTCTGGCTTCTGATAAAGCGGGCCATGTTAAGGGCGGTTTTTTCCTGTTTGGTCAC
TGATGCCTCCGTGTAAGGGGGATTTCTGTTCATGGGGGTAATGATACCGATGAAACGAGAGAGGATGCTC
ACGATACGGGTTACTGATGATGAACAAGAGGACATCCGGTCAAATAAAACGAAAGGCTCAGTCGAAAGAC
TGGGCCTTTCGTTTTGCTGAGGATTCTAGAGCACAGCTAACACCACGTCGTCCCTATCTGCTGCCCTAGG
TCTATGAGTGGTTGCTGGATAACTTTACGGGCATGCATAAGGCTCGGTATCTATATTCAGGGAGACCACA
ACGGTTTCCCTCTACAAATAATTTTGTTTAACTTTTACTAGAGTAAGGAGGAAAAAAAA
[273 nt withheld, positions 2440-2712]
GCGGCCGCGGAACAAAAGCTTATTTCTGAAGAGGACGCGTTCAATGTACTGATGGTCCATAAACGGAGTC
ACACTGGCGAGCTCCTGCTCTTTTGTCCTATTTGCGGGTTCACGTGTCGGCAGAAGGGCACCCTCCTCCG
GCATATCAATCTGCACCCGGGTGAAAAACTGTTTAGGTACCATCTCTACAATTACGCCTGTCAGAGAAGA
GATGCTTTGTAATCTAGAAGGAGATTTTCAACATGGGAAATATAATGACCCTCTTGATAACCCAAGAGGG
CATTTTTTAATGCCCATGGCGT
Features (pLannotate 1.2.2; 10 found; start..end, strand, type, name):
      1..792     -  CDS            SmR: aminoglycoside adenylyltransferase (Murphy, 1985); aadA; confers resistance to spectinomycin and streptomycin
    793..864     -  promoter       AmpR promoter: bla
    893..1481    +  rep_origin     ori: high-copy-number ColE1/pMB1/pBR322/pUC origin of replication
   1667..1807    -  misc_feature   bom: basis of mobility region from pBR322
   1909..2100    -  CDS            rop: Rop protein, which maintains plasmids at low copy number; rop
   2141..2197    +  CDS            mbeC (fragment): MBEC_ECOLX - Experimental evidence at protein level: Swiss-Prot protein existence level 1. Required for efficient mobilization of ColE1 plasmid and is thus essential to promote the specific transfer of the plasmid during conjugation. Probably functions by inducing DNA bending, helping the MbeA relaxase to melt the DNA around the nic site and cleave the phosphodiester bond. Binds specifically double-stranded DNA (dsDNA) containing the ColE1 oriT but does not recognize the inverted repeat (IR). From Escherichia coli.
   2211..2255    +  terminator     rrnB T1 terminator: transcription terminator T1 from the E. coli rrnB gene
   2440..2712    +  CDS            rpoZ (sequence withheld): RPOZ_ECO24 - Experimental evidence at protein level: Swiss-Prot protein existence level 1. Promotes RNA polymerase assembly. Latches the N- and C- terminal regions of the beta' subunit thereby facilitating its interaction with the beta and alpha subunits. From Escherichia coli O139:H28 (strain E24377A / ETEC).
   2725..2748    +  CDS            Myc (fragment): Myc (human c-Myc proto-oncogene) epitope tag
   2755..2874    +  CDS            Ikzf1 (fragment): IKZF1_MOUSE - Also known as Ikaros, Lyf1, Zfpn1a1, Znfn1a1. Experimental evidence at protein level: Swiss-Prot protein existence level 1. Transcription regulator of hematopoietic cell differentiation. Binds gamma-satellite DNA. Binds with higher affinity to gamma satellite A. Plays a role in the development of lymphocytes, B- and T-cells. Binds and activates the enhancer (delta-A element) of the CD3-delta gene. Repressor of the TDT (terminal deoxynucleotidyltransferase) gene during thymocyte differentiation. Regulates transcription through association with both HDAC-dependent and HDAC-independ
