[The description below was written by a language model from this plasmid's Addgene catalogue record and pLannotate feature annotations shown in this document.]
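Description:
pSD113A is a small (about 3 kb) bacterial expression plasmid built on a ColE1 backbone and propagated in E. coli under spectinomycin selection. The resistance marker is the aadA aminoglycoside adenylyltransferase gene (SmR, also conferring streptomycin resistance), which the annotation places directly downstream of the bla (AmpR) promoter. Replication comes from a ColE1/pMB1-type origin. The plasmid also retains the rop gene, whose product holds copy number down, which is consistent with the catalogue's "low copy" designation. The pBR322-derived bom region and a short mbeC fragment are also annotated and appear to be leftover mobilization sequences from the parental ColE1 backbone rather than functional parts of the design.

The payload is a single fusion open reading frame. E. coli rpoZ, encoding the omega subunit of RNA polymerase, is at the N terminus, followed by a short stretch annotated as a Myc epitope fragment and then a roughly 120 nt segment that matches the zinc-finger transcription factor Ikaros (IKZF1). This last segment corresponds to the catalogued insert, the evolved degron SD56, which the feature table suggests is a compact IKZF1-derived tag. An rrnB T1 terminator lies upstream of the fusion, presumably insulating it from read-through transcription. The promoter driving the fusion is not annotated or stated in the record.

The stated purpose is "hybrid circuit activation". In bacterial hybrid systems of this kind, an omega-fused protein activates a reporter or selection gene by recruiting RNA polymerase when it binds a DNA-anchored partner. Given the associated work on continuous evolution of degradation tags regulated by molecular glues, pSD113A likely supplies the degron half of such a glue-dependent interaction circuit, although the partner components are not described here.
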