Addgene plasmid #218133: pSD113A
Purpose: For hybrid circuit activation. Expresses E. coli RNAP omega subunit fused to evolved degron SD56
Depositing lab: David Liu. Depositing organization: Broad Institute. Publication: Continuous evolution of compact protein degradation tags regulated by selective molecular glues. Mercer JAM, DeCarlo SJ, Roy Burman SS, Sreekanth V, Nelson AT, Hunkeler M, Chen PJ, Donovan KA, Kokkonda P, Tiwari PK, Shoba VM, Deb A, Choudhary A, Fischer ES, Liu DR. Science. 2024 Mar 15;383(6688):eadk4422. doi: 10.1126/science.adk4422. Epub 2024 Mar 15. PubMed 38484051.
Backbone
  Vector backbone: ColE1
Growth in bacteria
  Bacterial resistance: Spectinomycin, 50 μg/mL
  Growth temperature: 37°C
  Growth strain: DH5alpha
  Copy number: Low Copy
Gene/Insert
  Gene/Insert name: SD56
  Tag / fusion protein: rpoZ (N terminal on insert)
Terms and licenses: Academic/Nonprofit Terms; Industry Terms: Not Available to Industry
How to cite: pSD113A was a gift from David Liu (Addgene plasmid # 218133 ; http://n2t.net/addgene:218133 ; RRID:Addgene_218133)
